>Addgene plasmid #110426 | pLKO.1-TRC.mKO2_shHuR CDS | addgene full sequence | sequence record 213399 | Addgene NGS Result
TGTAGTCTTATGCAATACTCTTGTAGTCTTGCAACATGGTAACGATGAGTTAGCAACATGCCTTACAAGG
AGAGAAAAAGCACCGTGCATGCCGATTGGTGGAAGTAAGGTGGTACGATCGTGCCTTATTAGGAAGGCAA
CAGACGGGTCTGACATGGATTGGACGAACCACTGAATTGCCGCATTGCAGAGATATTGTATTTAAGTGCC
TAGCTCGATACATAAACGGGTCTCTCTGGTTAGACCAGATCTGAGCCTGGGAGCTCTCTGGCTAACTAGG
GAACCCACTGCTTAAGCCTCAATAAAGCTTGCCTTGAGTGCTTCAAGTAGTGTGTGCCCGTCTGTTGTGT
GACTCTGGTAACTAGAGATCCCTCAGACCCTTTTAGTCAGTGTGGAAAATCTCTAGCAGTGGCGCCCGAA
CAGGGACTTGAAAGCGAAAGGGAAACCAGAGGAGCTCTCTCGACGCAGGACTCGGCTTGCTGAAGCGCGC
ACGGCAAGAGGCGAGGGGCGGCGACTGGTGAGTACGCCAAAAATTTTGACTAGCGGAGGCTAGAAGGAGA
GAGATGGGTGCGAGAGCGTCAGTATTAAGCGGGGGAGAATTAGATCGCGATGGGAAAAAATTCGGTTAAG
GCCAGGGGGAAAGAAAAAATATAAATTAAAACATATAGTATGGGCAAGCAGGGAGCTAGAACGATTCGCA
GTTAATCCTGGCCTGTTAGAAACATCAGAAGGCTGTAGACAAATACTGGGACAGCTACAACCATCCCTTC
AGACAGGATCAGAAGAACTTAGATCATTATATAATACAGTAGCAACCCTCTATTGTGTGCATCAAAGGAT
AGAGATAAAAGACACCAAGGAAGCTTTAGACAAGATAGAGGAAGAGCAAAACAAAAGTAAGACCACCGCA
CAGCAAGCGGCCGCTGATCTTCAGACCTGGAGGAGGAGATATGAGGGACAATTGGAGAAGTGAATTATAT
AAATATAAAGTAGTAAAAATTGAACCATTAGGAGTAGCACCCACCAAGGCAAAGAGAAGAGTGGTGCAGA
GAGAAAAAAGAGCAGTGGGAATAGGAGCTTTGTTCCTTGGGTTCTTGGGAGCAGCAGGAAGCACTATGGG
CGCAGCGTCAATGACGCTGACGGTACAGGCCAGACAATTATTGTCTGGTATAGTGCAGCAGCAGAACAAT
TTGCTGAGGGCTATTGAGGCGCAACAGCATCTGTTGCAACTCACAGTCTGGGGCATCAAGCAGCTCCAGG
CAAGAATCCTGGCTGTGGAAAGATACCTAAAGGATCAACAGCTCCTGGGGATTTGGGGTTGCTCTGGAAA
ACTCATTTGCACCACTGCTGTGCCTTGGAATGCTAGTTGGAGTAATAAATCTCTGGAACAGATTTGGAAT
CACACGACCTGGATGGAGTGGGACAGAGAAATTAACAATTACACAAGCTTAATACACTCCTTAATTGAAG
AATCGCAAAACCAGCAAGAAAAGAATGAACAAGAATTATTGGAATTAGATAAATGGGCAAGTTTGTGGAA
TTGGTTTAACATAACAAATTGGCTGTGGTATATAAAATTATTCATAATGATAGTAGGAGGCTTGGTAGGT
TTAAGAATAGTTTTTGCTGTACTTTCTATAGTGAATAGAGTTAGGCAGGGATATTCACCATTATCGTTTC
AGACCCACCTCCCAACCCCGAGGGGACCCGACAGGCCCGAAGGAATAGAAGAAGAAGGTGGAGAGAGAGA
CAGAGACAGATCCATTCGATTAGTGAACGGATCTCGACGGTATCGATCACGAGACTAGCCTCGAGCGGCC
GCCCCCTTCACCGAGGGCCTATTTCCCATGATTCCTTCATATTTGCATATACGATACAAGGCTGTTAGAG
AGATAATTGGAATTAATTTGACTGTAAACACAAAGATATTAGTACAAAATACGTGACGTAGAAAGTAATA
ATTTCTTGGGTAGTTTGCAGTTTTAAAATTATGTTTTAAAATGGACTATCATATGCTTACCGTAACTTGA
AAGTATTTCGATTTCTTGGCTTTATATATCTTGTGGAAAGGACGAAACACCGGCGAGCTCAGAGGTGATC
AAAGCTCGAGCTTTGATCACCTCTGAGCTCGTTTTTGAATTCTCGACCTCGAGACAAATGGCAGTATTCA
TCCACAATTTTAAAAGAAAAGGGGGGATTGGGGGGTACAGTGCAGGGGAAAGAATAGTAGACATAATAGC
AACAGACATACAAACTAAAGAATTACAAAAACAAATTACAAAAATTCAAAATTTTCGGGTTTATTACAGG
GACAGCAGAGATCCACTTTGGCCGCGGCTCGAGGGGGTTGGGGTTGCGCCTTTTCCAAGGCAGCCCTGGG
TTTGCGCAGGGACGCGGCTGCTCTGGGCGTGGTTCCGGGAAACGCAGCGGCGCCGACCCTGGGTCTCGCA
CATTCTTCACGTCCGTTCGCAGCGTCACCCGGATCTTCGCCGCTACCCTTGTGGGCCCCCCGGCGACGCT
TCCTGCTCCGCCCCTAAGTCGGGAAGGTTCCTTGCGGTTCGCGGCGTGCCGGACGTGACAAACGGAAGCC
GCACGTCTCACTAGTACCCTCGCAGACGGACAGCGCCAGGGAGCAATGGCAGCGCGCCGACCGCGATGGG
CTGTGGCCAATAGCGGCTGCTCAGCAGGGCGCGCCGAGAGCAGCGGCCGGGAAGGGGCGGTGCGGGAGGC
GGGGTGTGGGGCGGTAGTGTGGGCCCTGTTCCTGCCCGCGCGGTGTTCCGCATTCTGCAAGCCTCCGGAG
CGCACGTCGGCAGTCGGCTCCCTCGTTGACCGAATCACCGACCTCTCTCCCCAGGGGGATCTACCATGGT
GAGCGTGATCAAGCCCGAGATGAAGATGAGGTACTACATGGACGGCTCCGTCAATGGGCATGAGTTCACA
ATCGAGGGTGAGGGCACAGGCAGACCTTACGAGGGACATCAGGAGATGACACTGCGCGTCACAATGGCCG
AGGGCGGGCCAATGCCTTTCGCCTTCGACCTGGTGTCCCACGTGTTCTGTTACGGCCACAGAGTTTTTAC
CAAGTACCCAGAAGAGATCCCAGACTATTTCAAGCAGGCCTTTCCTGAGGGCCTGTCCTGGGAGAGGTCC
CTGGAGTTCGAGGACGGCGGCTCCGCCTCCGTGAGCGCCCACATCAGCCTGAGGGGCAACACCTTCTACC
ACAAGTCCAAGTTCACCGGCGTGAACTTCCCCGCCGACGGCCCCATCATGCAGAACCAGAGCGTGGACTG
GGAGCCCTCCACCGAGAAGATCACCGCCAGCGACGGCGTGCTGAAGGGCGACGTGACCATGTACCTGAAG
CTGGAGGGCGGCGGCAACCACAAGTGCCAGATGAAGACCACCTACAAGGCCGCCAAGGAGATCCTGGAGA
TGCCCGGCGACCACTACATCGGCCACAGGCTGGTGAGGAAGACCGAGGGCAACATCACCGAGCAGGTGGA
GGACGCCGTGGCCCACTCCGGTGGCGGAGGCTCGGGCGGAGGTGGGTCGGGTACCTTTAAGACCAATGAC
TTACAAGGCAGCTGTAGATCTTAGCCACTTTTTAAAAGAAAAGGGGGGACTGGAAGGGCTAATTCACTCC
CAACGAAGACAAGATCTGCTTTTTGCTTGTACTGGGTCTCTCTGGTTAGACCAGATCTGAGCCTGGGAGC
TCTCTGGCTAACTAGGGAACCCACTGCTTAAGCCTCAATAAAGCTTGCCTTGAGTGCTTCAAGTAGTGTG
TGCCCGTCTGTTGTGTGACTCTGGTAACTAGAGATCCCTCAGACCCTTTTAGTCAGTGTGGAAAATCTCT
AGCAGTAGTAGTTCATGTCATCTTATTATTCAGTATTTATAACTTGCAAAGAAATGAATATCAGAGAGTG
AGAGGAACTTGTTTATTGCAGCTTATAATGGTTACAAATAAAGCAATAGCATCACAAATTTCACAAATAA
AGCATTTTTTTCACTGCATTCTAGTTGTGGTTTGTCCAAACTCATCAATGTATCTTATCATGTCTGGCTC
TAGCTATCCCGCCCCTAACTCCGCCCATCCCGCCCCTAACTCCGCCCAGTTCCGCCCATTCTCCGCCCCA
TGGCTGACTAATTTTTTTTATTTATGCAGAGGCCGAGGCCGCCTCGGCCTCTGAGCTATTCCAGAAGTAG
TGAGGAGGCTTTTTTGGAGGCCTAGGGACGTACCCAATTCGCCCTATAGTGAGTCGTATTACGCGCGCTC
ACTGGCCGTCGTTTTACAACGTCGTGACTGGGAAAACCCTGGCGTTACCCAACTTAATCGCCTTGCAGCA
CATCCCCCTTTCGCCAGCTGGCGTAATAGCGAAGAGGCCCGCACCGATCGCCCTTCCCAACAGTTGCGCA
GCCTGAATGGCGAATGGG
[124 nt withheld, positions 4429-4552]
C
[91 nt withheld, positions 4554-4644]
A
[49 nt withheld, positions 4646-4694]
CCTTTGACGTTGGAGTCCACGTTCTTT
[37 nt withheld, positions 4722-4758]
ACCCTATCTCGGTCTATTCTTTTGATTTATAAGGGATTTTGCCGATTTCGGCCTATTGGTTAAAAAATGA
GCTGATTTAACAAAAATTTAACGCGAATTTTAACAAAATATTAACGCTTACAATTTAGGTGGCACTTTTC
GGGGAAATGTGCGCGGAACCCCTATTTGTTTATTTTTCTAAATACATTCAAATATGTATCCGCTCATGAG
ACAATAACCCTGATAAATGCTTCAATAATATTGAAAAAGGAAGAGTATGAGTATTCAACATTTCCGTGTC
GCCCTTATTCCCTTTTTTGCGGCATTTTGCCTTCCTGTTTTTGCTCACCCAGAAACGCTGGTGAAAGTAA
AAGATGCTGAAGATCAGTTGGGTGCACGAGTGGGTTACATCGAACTGGATCTCAACAGCGGTAAGATCCT
TGAGAGTTTTCGCCCCGAAGAACGTTTTCCAATGATGAGCACTTTTAAAGTTCTGCTATGTGGCGCGGTA
TTATCCCGTATTGACGCCGGGCAAGAGCAACTCGGTCGCCGCATACACTATTCTCAGAATGACTTGGTTG
AGTACTCACCAGTCACAGAAAAGCATCTTACGGATGGCATGACAGTAAGAGAATTATGCAGTGCTGCCAT
AACCATGAGTGATAACACTGCGGCCAACTTACTTCTGACAACGATCGGAGGACCGAAGGAGCTAACCGCT
TTTTTGCACAACATGGGGGATCATGTAACTCGCCTTGATCGTTGGGAACCGGAGCTGAATGAAGCCATAC
CAAACGACGAGCGTGACACCACGATGCCTGTAGCAATGGCAACAACGTTGCGCAAACTATTAACTGGCGA
ACTACTTACTCTAGCTTCCCGGCAACAATTAATAGACTGGATGGAGGCGGATAAAGTTGCAGGACCACTT
CTGCGCTCGGCCCTTCCGGCTGGCTGGTTTATTGCTGATAAATCTGGAGCCGGTGAGCGTGGGTCTCGCG
GTATCATTGCAGCACTGGGGCCAGATGGTAAGCCCTCCCGTATCGTAGTTATCTACACGACGGGGAGTCA
GGCAACTATGGATGAACGAAATAGACAGATCGCTGAGATAGGTGCCTCACTGATTAAGCATTGGTAACTG
TCAGACCAAGTTTACTCATATATACTTTAGATTGATTTAAAACTTCATTTTTAATTTAAAAGGATCTAGG
TGAAGATCCTTTTTGATAATCTCATGACCAAAATCCCTTAACGTGAGTTTTCGTTCCACTGAGCGTCAGA
CCCCGTAGAAAAGATCAAAGGATCTTCTTGAGATCCTTTTTTTCTGCGCGTAATCTGCTGCTTGCAAACA
AAAAAACCACCGCTACCAGCGGTGGTTTGTTTGCCGGATCAAGAGCTACCAACTCTTTTTCCGAAGGTAA
CTGGCTTCAGCAGAGCGCAGATACCAAATACTGTTCTTCTAGTGTAGCCGTAGTTAGGCCACCACTTCAA
GAACTCTGTAGCACCGCCTACATACCTCGCTCTGCTAATCCTGTTACCAGTGGCTGCTGCCAGTGGCGAT
AAGTCGTGTCTTACCGGGTTGGACTCAAGACGATAGTTACCGGATAAGGCGCAGCGGTCGGGCTGAACGG
GGGGTTCGTGCACACAGCCCAGCTTGGAGCGAACGACCTACACCGAACTGAGATACCTACAGCGTGAGCT
ATGAGAAAGCGCCACGCTTCCCGAAGGGAGAAAGGCGGACAGGTATCCGGTAAGCGGCAGGGTCGGAACA
GGAGAGCGCACGAGGGAGCTTCCAGGGGGAAACGCCTGGTATCTTTATAGTCCTGTCGGGTTTCGCCACC
TCTGACTTGAGCGTCGATTTTTGTGATGCTCGTCAGGGGGGCGGAGCCTATGGAAAAACGCCAGCAACGC
GGCCTTTTTACGGTTCCTGGCCTTTTGCTGGCCTTTTGCTCACATGTTCTTTCCTGCGTTATCCCCTGAT
TCTGTGGATAACCGTATTACCGCCTTTGAGTGAGCTGATACCGCTCGCCGCAGCCGAACGACCGAGCGCA
GCGAGTCAGTGAGCGAGGAAGCGGAAGAGCGCCCAATACGCAAACCGCCTCTCCCCGCGCGTTGGCCGAT
TCATTAATGCAGCTGGCACGACAGGTTTCCCGACTGGAAAGCGGGCAGTGAGCGCAACGCAATTAATGTG
AGTTAGCTCACTCATTAGGCACCCCAGGCTTTACACTTTATGCTTCCGGCTCGTATGTTGTGTGGAATTG
TGAGCGGATAACAATTTCACACAGGAAACAGCTATGACCATGATTACGCCAAGCGCGCAATTAACCCTCA
CTAAAGGGAACAAAAGCTGGAGCTGCAAGCTTAA
Features (pLannotate 1.2.2; 25 found; start..end, strand, type, name):
      1..227     +  promoter       RSV promoter: Rous sarcoma virus enhancer/promoter
    228..408     +  LTR            5' LTR (truncated): truncated 5' long terminal repeat (LTR) from HIV-1
    455..580     +  misc_feature   HIV-1 Ψ: packaging signal of human immunodeficiency virus type 1
    564..927     +  CDS            HIV-1 gag (fragment): gag protein from human immunodeficiency virus 1; gag
   1073..1306    +  misc_feature   RRE: The Rev response element (RRE) of HIV-1 allows for Rev-dependent mRNA export from the nucleus to the cytoplasm.
   1683..1783    +  CDS            Rev (fragment): human immunodeficiency virus 1 (HIV-1) Rev protein; rev; enhances nuclear export of unspliced and incompletely spliced viral mRNAs
   1833..2073    +  promoter       U6 promoter: RNA polymerase III promoter for human U6 snRNA
   2178..2295    +  misc_feature   cPPT/CTS: central polypurine tract and central termination sequence of HIV-1
   2344..2854    +  promoter       hPGK promoter: human phosphoglycerate kinase 1 promoter
   2866..3519    +  CDS            mKO2: mKO2 is a basic (constitutively fluorescent) orange fluorescent protein published in 2008, derived from Verrillofungia concinna. It has moderate acid sensitivity.
   3527..3619    +  CDS            nef (fragment): NEF_HV1Z2 - Experimental evidence at protein level: Swiss-Prot protein existence level 1. Extracellular Nef protein targets CD4(+) T-lymphocytes for apoptosis by interacting with CXCR4 surface receptors. From Human immunodeficiency virus type 1 group M subtype D (isolate Z2/CDC-Z34) (HIV-1).
   3621..3854    +  LTR            3' LTR (ΔU3): self-inactivating 3' long terminal repeat (LTR) from HIV-1
   3926..4047    +  polyA_signal   SV40 poly(A) signal: SV40 polyadenylation signal
   4087..4222    +  rep_origin     SV40 ori: SV40 origin of replication
   4243..4261    -  promoter       T7 promoter: promoter for bacteriophage T7 RNA polymerase
   4269..4424    +  CDS            lacZα (fragment): LacZα fragment of β-galactosidase; lacZ fragment
   4429..4857    +  rep_origin     f1 ori (sequence partly withheld): f1 bacteriophage origin of replication; arrow indicates direction of (+) strand synthesis
   4910..5014    +  promoter       AmpR promoter: bla
   5015..5875    +  CDS            AmpR: β-lactamase; bla; confers resistance to ampicillin, carbenicillin, and related antibiotics
   6046..6634    +  rep_origin     ori: high-copy-number ColE1/pMB1/pBR322/pUC origin of replication
   6817..6909    +  CDS            lacI (fragment): lac repressor; lacI; The lac repressor binds to the lac operator to inhibit transcription in E. coli. This inhibition can be relieved by adding lactose or isopropyl-β-D-thiogalactopyranoside (IPTG).
   6922..6943    +  protein_bind   CAP binding site: CAP binding activates transcription in the presence of cAMP. E. coli catabolite activator protein
   6958..6988    +  promoter       lac promoter: promoter for the E. coli lac operon
   6996..7012    +  protein_bind   lac operator: The lac repressor binds to the lac operator to inhibit transcription in E. coli. This inhibition can be relieved by adding lactose or isopropyl-β-D-thiogalactopyranoside (IPTG). lac repressor encoded by lacI
   7057..7075    +  promoter       T3 promoter: promoter for bacteriophage T3 RNA polymerase
