[The description below was written by a language model from this plasmid's Addgene catalogue record and pLannotate feature annotations shown in this document.]
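Description:
pLKO.1-TRC.mKO2_shHuR CDS is a 7.1 kb lentiviral RNAi plasmid built on the pLKO.1-TRC.mKO2 backbone, a variant of the pLKO.1 shRNA vector that carries an orange fluorescent reporter. It is maintained in E. coli through a high-copy ColE1/pUC-type origin and an ampicillin resistance gene (β-lactamase). An f1 origin and remnants of a lac/T3/T7 cloning region are also present in the bacterial portion. The depositor notes that it grows more slowly than typical plasmids.

The viral portion follows a self-inactivating HIV-1 design. An RSV promoter fused to a truncated 5' LTR drives production of the genomic RNA in packaging cells. This is followed by the Ψ packaging signal with a partial gag sequence, the Rev response element for Rev-dependent nuclear export, a cPPT/CTS element, and a ΔU3 3' LTR that disables LTR promoter activity after integration. An SV40 polyadenylation signal and SV40 origin lie downstream of the 3' LTR.

Two expression units sit between the LTRs. A human U6 RNA polymerase III promoter transcribes a short hairpin from the TRC collection, cloned between AgeI (destroyed during cloning) and EcoRI sites. The hairpin targets human ELAVL1, which encodes the RNA-binding protein HuR, and the construct name suggests the target lies in the coding sequence. The hairpin itself falls in the unannotated gap after the U6 promoter in the feature table. Downstream, the human PGK promoter drives monomeric Kusabira-Orange2 (mKO2). No mammalian drug-selection marker is annotated, so fluorescence is the evident means of identifying or sorting transduced cells. The construct is used for stable knockdown of HuR in human cells by transfection or lentiviral transduction.
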