Addgene plasmid #110426: pLKO.1-TRC.mKO2_shHuR CDS
Purpose: TRCN0000276129 (Target CGAGCTCAGAGGTGATCAAAG), silence human ELAVL1 (HuR) gene and express monomeric Kusabira-Orange2.
Depositing lab: Sandra Martha Gomes Dias. Depositing organization: Centro Nacional de Pesquisa em Energia e Materiais (CNPEM).
Backbone
  Vector backbone: pLKO.1-TRC.mKO2
  Backbone manufacturer: #85208
  Backbone size w/o insert (bp): 7032
  Total vector size (bp): 7102
  Vector type: Mammalian Expression, Lentiviral, RNAi
Growth in bacteria
  Bacterial resistance: Ampicillin, 100 μg/mL
  Growth temperature: 37°C
  Growth strain: NEB Stable
  Copy number: High Copy
Gene/Insert
  Gene/Insert name: ELAVL1 HuR
  gRNA/shRNA sequence: CGAGCTCAGAGGTGATCAAAG
  Species: H. sapiens (human)
  Promoter: U6 (RNA Pol III)
  Cloning method: Restriction Enzyme; 5′ cloning site AgeI (destroyed during cloning); 3′ cloning site EcoRI (not destroyed)
  Sequencing primers: 5′ GACTATCATATGCTTACCGT
Terms and licenses: Academic/Nonprofit Terms; Industry Terms: Not Available to Industry
Depositor comments: See Addgene's pLKO family protocol http://www.addgene.org/plko on how to use the pLKO family vectors. Plasmid grows more slowly than standard plasmids.
How to cite: pLKO.1-TRC.mKO2_shHuR CDS was a gift from Sandra Martha Gomes Dias (Addgene plasmid # 110426 ; http://n2t.net/addgene:110426 ; RRID:Addgene_110426)
